>Addgene plasmid #104146 | PAJ469 | depositor full sequence | sequence record 197251 | PAJ469 sequence 4545 bps
GAGCTGTCAGACCAAGTTTACGAGCTCGCTTGGACTCCTGTTGATAGATCCAGTAATGACCTCAGAACTC
CATCTGGATTTGTTCAGAACGCTCGGTTGCCGCCGGGCGTTTTTTATTGGTGAGAATCCAAGCACTAGGG
ACAGTAAGACGGGTAAGCCTGTTGATGATACCGCTGCCTTACTGGGTGCATTAGCCAGTCTGAATGACCT
GTCACGGGATAATCCGAAGTGGTCAGACTGGAAAATCAGAGGGCAGGAACTGCTGAACAGCAAAAAGTCA
GATAGCACCACATAGCAGACCCGCCATAAAACGCCCTGAGAAGCCCGTGACGGGCTTTTCTTGTATTATG
GGTAGTTTCCTTGCATGAATCCATAAAAGGCGCCTGTAGTGCCATTTACCCCCATTCACTGCCAGAGCCG
TGAGCGCAGCGAACTGAATGTCACGAAAAAGACAGCGACTCAGGTGCCTGATGGTCGGAGACAAAAGGAA
TATTCAGCGATTTGCCCGAGCTTGCGAGGGTGCTACTTAAGCCTTTAGGGTTTTAAGGTCTGTTTTGTAG
AGGAGCAAACAGCGTTTGCGACATCCTTTTGTAATACTGCGGAACTGACTAAAGTAGTGAGTTATACACA
GGGCTGGGATCTATTCTTTTTATCTTTTTTTATTCTTTCTTTATTCTATAAATTATAACCACTTGAATAT
AAACAAAAAAAACACACAAAGGTCTAGCGGAATTTACAGAGGGTCTAGCAGAATTTACAAGTTTTCCAGC
AAAGGTCTAGCAGAATTTACAGATACCCACAACTCAAAGGAAAAGGACATGTAATTATCATTGACTAGCC
CATCTCAATTGGTATAGTGATTAAAATCACCTAGACCAATTGAGATGTATGTCTGAATTAGTTGTTTTCA
AAGCAAATGAACTAGCGATTAGTCGCTATGACTTAACGGAGCATGAAACCAAGCTAATTTTATGCTGTGT
GGCACTACTCAACCCCACGATTGAAAACCCTACAAGGAAAGAACGGACGGTATCGTTCACTTATAACCAA
TACGCTCAGATGATGAACATCAGTAGGGAAAATGCTTATGGTGTATTAGCTAAAGCAACCAGAGAGCTGA
TGACGAGAACTGTGGAAATCAGGAATCCTTTGGTTAAAGGCTTTGAGATTTTCCAGTGGACAAACTATGC
CAAGTTCTCAAGCGAAAAATTAGAATTAGTTTTTAGTGAAGAGATATTGCCTTATCTTTTCCAGTTAAAA
AAATTCATAAAATATAATCTGGAACATGTTAAGTCTTTTGAAAACAAATACTCTATGAGGATTTATGAGT
GGTTATTAAAAGAACTAACACAAAAGAAAACTCACAAGGCAAATATAGAGATTAGCCTTGATGAATTTAA
GTTCATGTTAATGCTTGAAAATAACTACCATGAGTTTAAAAGGCTTAACCAATGGGTTTTGAAACCAATA
AGTAAAGATTTAAACACTTACAGCAATATGAAATTGGTGGTTGATAAGCGAGGCCGCCCGACTGATACGT
TGATTTTCCAAGTTGAACTAGATAGACAAATGGATCTCGTAACCGAACTTGAGAACAACCAGATAAAAAT
GAATGGTGACAAAATACCAACAACCATTACATCAGATTCCTACCTACGTAACGGACTAAGAAAAACACTA
CACGATGCTTTAACTGCAAAAATTCAGCTCACCAGTTTTGAGGCAAAATTTTTGAGTGACATGCAAAGTA
AGCATGATCTCAATGGTTCGTTCTCATGGCTCACGCAAAAACAACGAACCACACTAGAGAACATACTGGC
TAAATACGGAAGGATCTGAGGTTCTTATGGCTCTTGTATCTATCAGTGAAGCATCAAGACTAACAAACAA
AAGTAGAACAACTGTTCACCGTTAGATATCAAAGGGAAAACTGTCCATATGCACAGATGAAAACGGTGTA
AAAAAGATAGATACATCAGAGCTTTTACGAGTTTTTGGTGCATTTAAAGCTGTTCACCATGAACAGATCG
ACAATGTAACTACTAGAGCTGATCCTTCAACTCAGCAAAAGTTCGATTTATTCAACAAAGCCACGTTGTG
TCTCAAAATCTCTGATGTTACATTGCACAAGATAAAAATATATCATCATGAACAATAAAACTGTCTGCTT
ACATAAACAGTAATACAAGGGGTGTTATGAGCCATATTCAACGGGAAACGTCTTGCTCCCGTCCGCGCTT
AAACTCCAACATGGACGCTGATTTATATGGGTATAAATGGGCTCGCGATAATGTCGGGCAATCAGGTGCG
ACAATCTATCGCTTGTATGGGAAGCCCGATGCGCCAGAGTTGTTTCTGAAACATGGCAAAGGTAGCGTTG
CCAATGATGTTACAGATGAGATGGTCCGTCTCAACTGGCTGACGGAGTTTATGCCTCTCCCGACCATCAA
GCATTTTATCCGTACTCCTGATGATGCGTGGTTACTCACCACCGCGATTCCTGGGAAAACAGCCTTCCAG
GTATTAGAAGAATATCCTGATTCAGGTGAAAATATTGTTGATGCGCTGGCCGTGTTCCTGCGCCGGTTAC
ATTCGATTCCTGTTTGTAATTGTCCTTTTAACAGCGATCGTGTATTTCGTCTTGCTCAGGCGCAATCACG
CATGAATAACGGTTTGGTTGATGCGAGTGATTTTGATGACGAGCGTAATGGCTGGCCTGTTGAACAAGTC
TGGAAAGAAATGCACAAGCTCTTGCCATTCTCACCGGATTCAGTCGTCACTCATGGTGATTTCTCACTTG
ATAACCTTATTTTTGACGAGGGGAAATTAATAGGTTGTATTGATGTTGGACGGGTCGGAATCGCAGACCG
TTACCAGGACCTTGCCATTCTTTGGAACTGCCTCGGTGAGTTTTCTCCTTCATTACAGAAACGGCTTTTT
CAAAAATATGGTATTGATAATCCTGATATGAATAAATTGCAGTTTCATTTGATGCTCGATGAGTTTTTCT
AATAATACTAGCAGAAATCATCCTTAGCGAAAGCTAAGGATTTTTTTTATCTGATTACCGCCTTTGAGTG
AGCCCCAATGATAACCCCAAGGGAAGTTTTAGTCAAAAGCCTCCGGTCGGAGGCTTTTGACTTTCTGCTA
ATCTAACTAACTAACCCTTAGTGACTCCTGCAGTTATTACGCTGCAAGGGCGTAATTTTCGTCGTTCGCT
GCGCTAGCTTTGTACAGTTCATCCATACCATGCGTGATGCCCGCTGCGGTTACGAACTCCAGCAGAACCA
TATGATCGCGTTTCTCGTTCGGATCTTTAGACAGAACGCTTTGCGTGCTCAGATAGTGATTGTCTGGCAG
CAGAACAGGACCATCACCGATTGGAGTGTTTTGCTGGTAGTGATCAGCCAGCTGCACGCTGCCATCCTCC
ACGTTGTGGCGAATTTTAAAATTCGCTTTAATGCCATTTTTTTGTTTATCGGCGGTGATGTAAACATTGT
GGCTGTTAAAATTGTATTCCAGCTTATGGCCCAGGATATTGCCGTCTTCTTTAAAGTCAATGCCTTTCAG
CTCAATGCGGTTTACCAGGGTATCGCCTTCAAATTTCACTTCCGCACGCGTTTTGTACGTGCCGTCATCC
TTAAAGGAAATCGTGCGTTCCTGCACATAGCCTTCCGGCATGGCGGACTTGAAGAAGTCATGCTGCTTCA
TATGGTCCGGATAACGAGCAAAGCACTGAACACCATAAGTCAGCGTCGTTACCAGAGTCGGCCAAGGTAC
CGGCAGTTTACCAGTAGTACAGATGAACTTCAGCGTCAGTTTACCATTAGTTGCGTCACCTTCACCCTCG
CCACGCACGGAAAACTTATGACCGTTGACATCACCATCCAGTTCCACCAGAATAGGGACGACACCAGTGA
ACAGCTCTTCGCCTTTACGACTAGTCATCTAGTATTTCTCCTCTTTCTCTAGTAGGTCAGTGCGTCCTGC
TGATGTGCTCAGTATCCATACCGCGAAAGGTTTTGCACAAATCCTAGATCAGACTTTGACGCCAGGCAAG
TCTCAGCTGATGTGCTCAGTATCCATACCGCGAAAGGTTTTGCACAAATCCTAGATCGTGCAGACTTTGA
CGCCAGGCAAGTCTCAGCTGGGTCGACTTGACAGCTAGCTCAGTCCTAGGTATAATGCTAGCGCGACTTC
ATGCTGTAAAGGTTTTGCACGTTTCTTTGTCTGCCGTGCAAAACCTTTCGCGGTAGTTTTAGAGCTAGAA
ATAGCAAGTTAAAATAAGGCTAGTCCGTTATCAACTTGAAAAAGTGGCACCGAGTCGGTGCTTTTGGCCG
GCATGGTCCCAGCCTCCTCGCTGGCGCCGGCTGGGCAACATGCTTCGGCATGGCGAATGGGACTTGTTCA
GAACGCTCGGTCTTGCACACCGGGCGTTTTTTCTTTGTGAGTCCAGACGTCAGGTGGCAAACGCGAAGTA
ATCTTTTCGGTTTTAAAGAAAAAGGGCAGGGTGGTGACACCTTGCCCGTTTTTTTGCCGGAGCTA
Features (pLannotate 1.2.2; 16 found; start..end, strand, type, name):
     33..127     +  terminator     lambda t0 terminator: transcription terminator from phage lambda
    619..841     +  rep_origin     pSC101 ori: low-copy replication origin that requires the Rep101 protein
    889..1839    +  CDS            Rep101: RepA protein needed for replication with the pSC101 origin; rep101
   2197..3012    +  CDS            KanR: aminoglycoside phosphotransferase confers resistance to kanamycin in bacteria or G418 (Geneticin®) in eukaryotes
   3024..3064    +  terminator     bacterial terminator (fragment): putative bacterial transcription terminator
   3111..3142    -  terminator     tonB terminator: bidirectional E. coli tonB-P14 transcription terminator
   3229..3939    -  CDS            superfolder GFP: GFP variant that folds robustly even when fused to poorly folded proteins (Pédelacq et al., 2006)
   3975..4006    -  promoter       PLtetO-1 promoter (fragment): modified phage lambda PL promoter with tet operator sites (Lutz and Bujard, 1997)
   4006..4028    -  promoter       lacIq promoter (fragment): lacI (mutant); In the lacIq allele, a single base change in the promoter boosts expression of the lacI gene about 10-fold.
   4066..4083    -  promoter       PLtetO-1 promoter (fragment): modified phage lambda PL promoter with tet operator sites (Lutz and Bujard, 1997)
   4083..4105    -  promoter       lacIq promoter (fragment): lacI (mutant); In the lacIq allele, a single base change in the promoter boosts expression of the lacI gene about 10-fold.
   4158..4192    +  promoter       J23119 promoter: bacterial promoter (Registry of Standard Biological Parts BBa J23119)
   4236..4255    +  promoter       lacIq promoter (fragment): lacI (mutant); In the lacIq allele, a single base change in the promoter boosts expression of the lacI gene about 10-fold.
   4256..4331    +  misc_RNA       gRNA scaffold: guide RNA scaffold for the Streptococcus pyogenes CRISPR/Cas9 system
   4404..4421    +  terminator     lambda t0 terminator (fragment): transcription terminator from phage lambda
   4482..4541    -  terminator     his operon terminator: This putative transcriptin terminator from the E. coli his operon has a 2-bp deletion introduced during synthesis. Its efficiency has not been determined.
