>Addgene plasmid #104146 | PAJ469 | addgene full sequence | sequence record 201301 | Addgene NGS Result
GGCCCAGGATATTGCCGTCTTCTTTAAAGTCAATGCCTTTCAGCTCAATGCGGTTTACCAGGGTATCGCC
TTCAAATTTCACTTCCGCACGCGTTTTGTACGTGCCGTCATCCTTAAAGGAAATCGTGCGTTCCTGCACA
TAGCCTTCCGGCATGGCGGACTTGAAGAAGTCATGCTGCTTCATATGGTCCGGATAACGAGCAAAGCACT
GAACACCATAAGTCAGCGTCGTTACCAGAGTCGGCCAAGGTACCGGCAGTTTACCAGTAGTACAGATGAA
CTTCAGCGTCAGTTTACCATTAGTTGCGTCACCTTCACCCTCGCCACGCACGGAAAACTTATGACCGTTG
ACATCACCATCCAGTTCCACCAGAATAGGGACGACACCAGTGAACAGCTCTTCGCCTTTACGACTAGTCA
TCTAGTATTTCTCCTCTTTCTCTAGTAGGTCAGTGCGTCCTGCTGATGTGCTCAGTATCCATACCGCGAA
AGGTTTTGCACAAATCCTAGATCAGACTTTGACGCCAGGCAAGTCTCAGCTGATGTGCTCAGTATCCATA
CCGCGAAAGGTTTTGCACAAATCCTAGATCGTGCAGACTTTGACGCCAGGCAAGTCTCAGCTGGGTCGAC
TTGACAGCTAGCTCAGTCCTAGGTATAATGCTAGCGCGACTTCATGCTGTAAAGGTTTTGCACGTTTCTT
TGTCTGCCGTGCAAAACCTTTCGCGGTAGTTTTAGAGCTAGAAATAGCAAGTTAAAATAAGGCTAGTCCG
TTATCAACTTGAAAAAGTGGCACCGAGTCGGTGCTTTTGGCCGGCATGGTCCCAGCCTCCTCGCTGGCGC
CGGCTGGGCAACATGCTTCGGCATGGCGAATGGGACTTGTTCAGAACGCTCGGTCTTGCACACCGGGCGT
TTTTTCTTTGTGAGTCCAGACGTCAGGTGGCAAACGCGAAGTAATCTTTTCGGTTTTAAAGAAAAAGGGC
AGGGTGGTGACACCTTGCCCGTTTTTTTGCCGGAGCTAGAGCTGTCAGACCAAGTTTACGAGCTCGCTTG
GACTCCTGTTGATAGATCCAGTAATGACCTCAGAACTCCATCTGGATTTGTTCAGAACGCTCGGTTGCCG
CCGGGCGTTTTTTATTGGTGAGAATCCAAGCACTAGGGACAGTAAGACGGGTAAGCCTGTTGATGATACC
GCTGCCTTACTGGGTGCATTAGCCAGTCTGAATGACCTGTCACGGGATAATCCGAAGTGGTCAGACTGGA
AAATCAGAGGGCAGGAACTGCTGAACAGCAAAAAGTCAGATAGCACCACATAGCAGACCCGCCATAAAAC
GCCCTGAGAAGCCCGTGACGGGCTTTTCTTGTATTATGGGTAGTTTCCTTGCATGAATCCATAAAAGGCG
CCTGTAGTGCCATTTACCCCCATTCACTGCCAGAGCCGTGAGCGCAGCGAACTGAATGTCACGAAAAAGA
CAGCGACTCAGGTGCCTGATGGTCGGAGACAAAAGGAATATTCAGCGATTTGCCCGAGCTTGCGAGGGTG
CTACTTAAGCCTTTAGGGTTTTAAGGTCTGTTTTGTAGAGGAGCAAACAGCGTTTGCGACATCCTTTTGT
AATACTGCGGAACTGACTAAAGTAGTGAGTTATACACAGGGCTGGGATCTATTCTTTTTATCTTTTTTTA
TTCTTTCTTTATTCTATAAATTATAACCACTTGAATATAAACAAAAAAAACACACAAAGGTCTAGCGGAA
TTTACAGAGGGTCTAGCAGAATTTACAAGTTTTCCAGCAAAGGTCTAGCAGAATTTACAGATACCCACAA
CTCAAAGGAAAAGGACATGTAATTATCATTGACTAGCCCATCTCAATTGGTATAGTGATTAAAATCACCT
AGACCAATTGAGATGTATGTCTGAATTAGTTGTTTTCAAAGCAAATGAACTAGCGATTAGTCGCTATGAC
TTAACGGAGCATGAAACCAAGCTAATTTTATGCTGTGTGGCACTACTCAACCCCACGATTGAAAACCCTA
CAAGGAAAGAACGGACGGTATCGTTCACTTATAACCAATACGCTCAGATGATGAACATCAGTAGGGAAAA
TGCTTATGGTGTATTAGCTAAAGCAACCAGAGAGCTGATGACGAGAACTGTGGAAATCAGGAATCCTTTG
GTTAAAGGCTTTGGGATTTTCCAGTGGACAAACTATGCCAAGTTCTCAAGCGAAAAATTAGAATTAGTTT
TTAGTGAAGAGATATTGCCTTATCTTTTCCAGTTAAAAAAATTCATAAAATATAATCTGGAACATGTTAA
GTCTTTTGAAAACAAATACTCTATGAGGATTTATGAGTGGTTATTAAAAGAACTAACACAAAAGAAAACT
CACAAGGCAAATATAGAGATTAGCCTTGATGAATTTAAGTTCATGTTAATGCTTGAAAATAACTACCATG
AGTTTAAAAGGCTTAACCAATGGGTTTTGAAACCAATAAGTAAAGATTTAAACACTTACAGCAATATGAA
ATTGGTGGTTGATAAGCGAGGCCGCCCGACTGATACGTTGATTTTCCAAGTTGAACTAGATAGACAAATG
GATCTCGTAACCGAACTTGAGAACAACCAGATAAAAATGAATGGTGACAAAATACCAACAACCATTACAT
CAGATTCCTACCTACATAACGGACTAAGAAAAACACTACACGATGCTTTAACTGCAAAAATTCAGCTCAC
CAGTTTTGAGGCAAAATTTTTGAGTGACATGCAAAGTAAGTATGATCTCAATGGTTCGTTCTCATGGCTC
ACGCAAAAACAACGAACCACACTAGAGAACATACTGGCTAAATACGGAAGGATCTGAGGTTCTTATGGCT
CTTGTATCTATCAGTGAAGCATCAAGACTAACAAACAAAAGTAGAACAACTGTTCACCGTTACATATCAA
AGGGAAAACTGTCCATATGCACAGATGAAAACGGTGTAAAAAAGATAGATACATCAGAGCTTTTACGAGT
TTTTGGTGCATTCAAAGCTGTTCACCATGAACAGATCGACAATGTAACTACTAGAGCTGATCCTTCAACT
CAGCAAAAGTTCGATTTATTCAACAAAGCCACGTTGTGTCTCAAAATCTCTGATGTTACATTGCACAAGA
TAAAAATATATCATCATGAACAATAAAACTGTCTGCTTACATAAACAGTAATACAAGGGGTGTTATGAGC
CATATTCAACGGGAAACGTCTTGCTCCCGTCCGCGCTTAAACTCCAACATGGACGCTGATTTATATGGGT
ATAAATGGGCTCGCGATAATGTCGGGCAATCAGGTGCGACAATCTATCGCTTGTATGGGAAGCCCGATGC
GCCAGAGTTGTTTCTGAAACATGGCAAAGGTAGCGTTGCCAATGATGTTACAGATGAGATGGTCCGTCTC
AACTGGCTGACGGAGTTTATGCCTCTCCCGACCATCAAGCATTTTATCCGTACTCCTGATGATGCGTGGT
TACTCACCACCGCGATTCCTGGGAAAACAGCCTTCCAGGTATTAGAAGAATATCCTGATTCAGGTGAAAA
TATTGTTGATGCGCTGGCCGTGTTCCTGCGCCGGTTACATTCGATTCCTGTTTGTAATTGTCCTTTTAAC
AGCGATCGTGTATTTCGTCTTGCTCAGGCGCAATCACGCATGAATAACGGTTTGGTTGATGCGAGTGATT
TTGATGACGAGCGTAATGGCTGGCCTGTTGAACAAGTCTGGAAAGAAATGCACAAGCTCTTGCCATTCTC
ACCGGATTCAGTCGTCACTCATGGTGATTTCTCACTTGATAACCTTATTTTTGACGAGGGGAAATTAATA
GGTTGTATTGATGTTGGACGGGTCGGAATCGCAGACCGTTACCAGGACCTTGCCATTCTTTGGAACTGCC
TCGGTGAGTTTTCTCCTTCATTACAGAAACGGCTTTTTCAAAAATATGGTATTGATAATCCTGATATGAA
TAAATTGCAGTTTCATTTGATGCTCGATGAGTTTTTCTAATAATACTAGCAGAAATCATCCTTAGCGAAA
GCTAAGGATTTTTTTTATCTGATTACCGCCTTTGAGTGAGCCCCAATGATAACCCCAAGGGAAGTTTTAG
TCAAAAGCCTCCGGTCGGAGGCTTTTGACTTTCTGCTAATCTAACTAACTAACCCTTAGTGACTCCTGCA
GTTATTACGCTGCAAGGGCGTAATTTTCGTCGTTCGCTGCGCTAGCTTTGTACAGTTCATCCATACCATG
CGTGATGCCCGCTGCGGTTACGAACTCCAGCAGAACCATATGATCGCGTTTCTCGTTCGGATCTTTAGAC
AGAACGCTTTGCGTGCTCAGATAGTGATTGTCTGGCAGCAGAACAGGACCATCACCGATTGGAGTGTTTT
GCTGGTAGTGATCAGCCAGCTGCACGCTGCCATCCTCCACGTTGTGGCGAATTTTAAAATTCGCTTTAAT
GCCATTTTTTTGTTTATCGGCGGTGATGTAAACATTGTGGCTGTTAAAATTGTATTCCAGCTTAT
Features (pLannotate 1.2.2; 16 found; start..end, strand, type, name):
    448..479     -  promoter       PLtetO-1 promoter (fragment): modified phage lambda PL promoter with tet operator sites (Lutz and Bujard, 1997)
    479..501     -  promoter       lacIq promoter (fragment): lacI (mutant); In the lacIq allele, a single base change in the promoter boosts expression of the lacI gene about 10-fold.
    539..556     -  promoter       PLtetO-1 promoter (fragment): modified phage lambda PL promoter with tet operator sites (Lutz and Bujard, 1997)
    556..578     -  promoter       lacIq promoter (fragment): lacI (mutant); In the lacIq allele, a single base change in the promoter boosts expression of the lacI gene about 10-fold.
    631..665     +  promoter       J23119 promoter: bacterial promoter (Registry of Standard Biological Parts BBa J23119)
    709..728     +  promoter       lacIq promoter (fragment): lacI (mutant); In the lacIq allele, a single base change in the promoter boosts expression of the lacI gene about 10-fold.
    729..804     +  misc_RNA       gRNA scaffold: guide RNA scaffold for the Streptococcus pyogenes CRISPR/Cas9 system
    877..894     +  terminator     lambda t0 terminator (fragment): transcription terminator from phage lambda
    955..1014    -  terminator     his operon terminator: This putative transcriptin terminator from the E. coli his operon has a 2-bp deletion introduced during synthesis. Its efficiency has not been determined.
   1051..1145    +  terminator     lambda t0 terminator: transcription terminator from phage lambda
   1637..1859    +  rep_origin     pSC101 ori: low-copy replication origin that requires the Rep101 protein
   1907..2857    +  CDS            Rep101: RepA protein needed for replication with the pSC101 origin; rep101
   3215..4030    +  CDS            KanR: aminoglycoside phosphotransferase confers resistance to kanamycin in bacteria or G418 (Geneticin®) in eukaryotes
   4042..4082    +  terminator     bacterial terminator (fragment): putative bacterial transcription terminator
   4129..4160    -  terminator     tonB terminator: bidirectional E. coli tonB-P14 transcription terminator
   4247..412     -  CDS            superfolder GFP (across the origin): GFP variant that folds robustly even when fused to poorly folded proteins (Pédelacq et al., 2006)
