[The description below was written by a language model from this plasmid's Addgene catalogue record and pLannotate feature annotations shown in this document.]
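Description:
PAJ469 is a 4,545-bp bacterial expression and CRISPR plasmid built on a pSC101 backbone. It replicates through the pSC101 origin together with the Rep101 (RepA) protein encoded on the plasmid, and it is selected with kanamycin through the KanR aminoglycoside phosphotransferase gene. The catalogue entry lists the plasmid as high copy, whereas the pSC101 origin is normally described as low copy. The record does not say whether a copy-number-altering Rep101 variant is present. Both the depositor sequence and the repository's sequencing result are the same length and carry the same sixteen annotated features in the same order. They differ only in where the circular sequence is numbered from.

The payload consists of two divergently oriented units. On the forward strand, the constitutive J23119 promoter drives a guide RNA, described in the record as the "3A igRNA", an engineered RNA-interacting guide. It ends in the Streptococcus pyogenes Cas9 gRNA scaffold and is followed by lambda t0 terminator sequence. The 20-nt segment immediately upstream of the scaffold, where a spacer would sit, is annotated as matching a lacIq promoter fragment. On the opposite strand, superfolder GFP is expressed from what the record calls a hybrid promoter, annotated as alternating fragments of PLtetO-1 and lacIq promoter sequence. The tonB terminator lies downstream of the reporter. Because lacIq-like sequence occurs both in the guide's spacer position and in the reporter promoter, the guide may target that promoter, but the record does not state this. No Cas9 or dCas9 gene is annotated, so any such protein would have to be supplied separately. The plasmid was assembled by Gibson cloning and comes from work on guide RNAs for genetic sensing and diagnostics, with sfGFP fluorescence as the presumed readout.
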