Addgene plasmid #104146: PAJ469
Purpose: (Empty Backbone) Expresses 3A igRNA and Hybrid-promoter sfGFP
Depositing lab: Alfonso Jaramillo. Depositing organization: University of Warwick. Publication: Engineered RNA-Interacting CRISPR Guide RNAs for Genetic Sensing and Diagnostics. Galizi R, Duncan JN, Rostain W, Quinn CM, Storch M, Kushwaha M, Jaramillo A. CRISPR J. 2020 Oct;3(5):398-408. doi: 10.1089/crispr.2020.0029. PubMed 33095053.
Backbone
  Vector backbone: pSC101
  Backbone size (bp): 3100
  Vector type: Bacterial Expression, CRISPR
  Promoter: J23119
Growth in bacteria
  Bacterial resistance: Kanamycin, 50 μg/mL
  Growth temperature: 37°C
  Growth strain: DH5alpha
  Copy number: High Copy
Gene/Insert
  Cloning method: Gibson Cloning
Terms and licenses: Academic/Nonprofit Terms; Industry Terms: Not Available to Industry
How to cite: PAJ469 was a gift from Alfonso Jaramillo (Addgene plasmid # 104146 ; http://n2t.net/addgene:104146 ; RRID:Addgene_104146)
